>Addgene plasmid #119917 | pRK5_tAKARε | addgene full sequence | sequence record 235174 | Addgene NGS Result
TTCGAGCTCGCCCGACATTGATTATTGACTAGTTATTAATAGTAATCAATTACGGGGTCATTAGTTCATA
GCCCATATATGGAGTTCCGCGTTACATAACTTACGGTAAATGGCCCGCCTGGCTGACCGCCCAACGACCC
CCGCCCATTGACGTCAATAATGACGTATGTTCCCATAGTAACGCCAATAGGGACTTTCCATTGACGTCAA
TGGGTGGAGTATTTACGGTAAACTGCCCACTTGGCAGTACATCAAGTGTATCATATGCCAAGTACGCCCC
CTATTGACGTCAATGACGGTAAATGGCCCGCCTGGCATTATGCCCAGTACATGACCTTATGGGACTTTCC
TACTTGGCAGTACATCTACGTATTAGTCATCGCTATTACCATGGTGATGCGGTTTTGGCAGTACATCAAT
GGGCGTGGATAGCGGTTTGACTCACGGGGATTTCCAAGTCTCCACCCCATTGACGTCAATGGGAGTTTGT
TTTGGCACCAAAATCAACGGGACTTTCCAAAATGTCGTAACAACTCCGCCCCATTGACGCAAATGGGCGG
TAGGCGTGTACGGTGGGAGGTCTATATAAGCAGAGCTCGTTTAGTGAACCGTCAGATCGCCTGGAGACGC
CATCCACGCTGTTTTGACCTCCATAGAAGACACCGGGACCGATCCAGCCTCCGCGGCCGGGAACGGTGCA
TTGGAACGCGGATTCCCCGTGCCAAGAGTGACGTAAGTACCGCCTATAGAGTCTATAGGCCCACCCCCTT
GGCTTCGTTAGAACGCGGCTACAATTAATACATAACCTTATGTATCATACACATACGATTTAGGTGACAC
TATAGAATAACATCCACTTTGCCTTTCTCTCCACAGGTGTCCACTCCCAGGTCCAACTGCACCTCGGTTC
TATCGATTGAATTCCCGGGCTCGAGACCGGTCGCCACCATGGTGAGCAAGGGCGAGGAGCTGTTCACCGG
GGTGGTGCCCATCCTGGTCGAGCTGGACGGCGACGTAAACGGCCACAAGTTCAGCGTGTCCGGCGAGGGC
GAGGGCGATGCCACCTACGGCAAGCTGACCCTGAAGTTCATCTGCACCACCGGCAAGCTGCCCGTGCCCT
GGCCCACCCTCGTGACCACCCTGACCTACGGCGTGCAGTGCTTCAGCCGCTACCCCGACCACATGAAGCA
GCACGACTTCTTCAAGTCCGCCATGCCCGAAGGCTACGTCCAGGAGCGCACCATCTTCTTCAAGGACGAC
GGCAACTACAAGACCCGCGCCGAGGTGAAGTTCGAGGGCGACACCCTGGTGAACCGCATCGAGCTGAAGG
GCATCGACTTCAAGGAGGACGGCAACATCCTGGGGCACAAGCTGGAGTACAACTACAACAGCCACAACGT
CTATATCATGGCCGACAAGCAGAAGAACGGCATCAAGGTGAACTTCAAGATCCGCCACAACATCGAGGAC
GGCAGCGTGCAGCTCGCCGACCACTACCAGCAGAACACCCCCATCGGCGACGGCCCCGTGCTGCTGCCCG
ACAACCACTACCTGAGCACCCAGTCCAAGCTGAGCAAAGACCCCAACGAGAAGCGCGATCACATGGTCCT
GCTGGAGTTCGTGACCGCCGCCCGCATGCATAAGTTTTCTCAAGAACAGATCGGCGAAAACATTGTGTGC
AGGGTCATTTGTACCACGGGTCAAATTCCCATCCGAGATTTGTCAGCTGATATTTCACAAGTGCTTAAGG
AAAAACGATCCATAAAGAAAGTTTGGACATTTGGTAGAAACCCAGCCTGTGACTATCATTTAGGAAACAT
TTCAAGACTGTCAAATAAGCATTTCCAAATACTACTAGGAGAAGACGGTAACCTTTTATTGAATGACATT
TCCACTAATGGGACCTGGTTAAATGGGCAAAAAGTCGAGAAGAACAGCAATCAGTTACTGTCTCAAGGTG
ATGAAATAACCGTTGGTGTAGGCGTGGAATCAGATATTTTATCTCTGGTCATTTTCATAAACGACAAATT
TAAGCAGTGCCTCGAGCAGAACAAAGTTGATCGCTCTGCAGGTAAGCCAGGCAGCGGCGAGGGCAGCACC
AAGGGCCTGCGTCGCGCCACCCTGGTGGACGGCGGCACCGGCGGCAGCGAGCTCATGGGCAGCGTGCAGC
TCGCCGACCACTACCAGCAGAACACCCCCATCGGCGACGGCCCCGTGCTGCTGCCCGACAACCACTACCT
GAGCTACCAGTCCGCCCTGAGCAAAGACCCCAACGAGAAGCGCGATCACATGGTCCTGCTGGAGAGAGTG
ACCGCCGCCGGGATCACTCTCGGCATGGACGAGCTATACAAGGGTGGAACTGGAGGTTCAATGGTGAGCA
AGGGCGAGGAGCTGTTCACCGGGGTGGTGCCCATCCTGGTCGAGCTGGACGGCGACGTAAACGGCCACAA
GTTCAGCGTGTCCGGCGAGGGCGAGGGCGATGCCACCTACGGCAAGCTGACCCTGAAGCTCATCTGCACC
ACCGGCAAGCTGCCCGTGCCCTGGCCCACCCTCGTGACCACCTTCGGCTACGGCCTGATGTGCTTCGCCC
GCTACCCCGACCACATGAAGCAGCACGACTTCTTCAAGTCCGCCATGCCCGAAGGCTACGTCCAGGAGCG
CACCATCTTCTTCAAGGACGACGGCAACTACAAGACCCGCGCCGAGGTGAAGTTCGAGGGCGACACCCTG
GTGAACCGCATCGAGCTGAAGGGCATCGACTTCAAGGAGGACGGCAACATCCTGGGGCACAAGCTGGAGT
ACAACTGGAACAGCGTCAACGTCTATATCATGGCCGACAAGCAGAAGAACGGCATCAAGGTGAACTTCAA
GATCCGCCACAACATCGAGTCCGGACTCAGATCTCGAGCTATGGATGATGATATCGCCGCGCTCGTCGTC
GACAACGGCTCCGGCATGTGCAAGGCCGGCTTCGCGGGCGACGATGCCCCCCGGGCCGTCTTCCCCTCCA
TCGTGGGGCGCCCCAGGCACCAGGGCGTGATGGTGGGCATGGGTCAGAAGGATTCCTATGTGGGCGACGA
GGCCCAGAGCAAGAGAGGCATCCTCACCCTGAAGTACCCCATCGAGCACGGCATCGTCACCAACTGGGAC
GACATGGAGAAAATCTGGCACCACACCTTCTACAATGAGCTGCGTGTGGCTCCCGAGGAGCACCCCGTGC
TGCTGACCGAGGCCCCCCTGAACCCCAAGGCCAACCGCGAGAAGATGACCCAGATCATGTTTGAGACCTT
CAACACCCCAGCCATGTACGTTGCTATCCAGGCTGTGCTATCCCTGTACGCCTCTGGCCGTACCACTGGC
ATCGTGATGGACTCCGGTGACGGGGTCACCCACACTGTGCCCATCTACGAGGGGTATGCCCTCCCCCATG
CCATCCTGCGTCTGGACCTGGCTGGCCGGGACCTGACTGACTACCTCATGAAGATCCTCACCGAGCGCGG
CTACAGCTTCACCACCACGGCCGAGCGGGAAATCGTGCGTGACATTAAGGAGAAGCTGTGCTACGTCGCC
CTGGACTTCGAGCAAGAGATGGCCACGGCTGCTTCCAGCTCCTCCCTGGAGAAGAGCTACGAGCTGCCTG
ACGGCCAGGTCATCACCATTGGCAATGAGCGGTTCCGCTGCCCTGAGGCACTCTTCCAGCCTTCCTTCCT
GGGCATGGAGTCCTGTGGCATCCACGAAACTACCTTCAACTCCATCATGAAGTGTGACGTGGACATCCGC
AAAGACCTGTACGCCAACACAGTGCTGTCTGGCGGCACCACCATGTACCCTGGCATTGCCGACAGGATGC
AGAAGGAGATCACTGCCCTGGCACCCAGCACAATGAAGATCAAGATCATTGCTCCTCCTGAGCGCAAGTA
CTCCGTGTGGATCGGCGGCTCCATCCTGGCCTCGCTGTCCACCTTCCAGCAGATGTGGATCAGCAAGCAG
GAGTATGACGAGTCCGGCCCCTCCATCGTCCACCGCAAATGCTTCTAGGGATCCTCTAGAGTCGACCTGC
AGAAGCTTGGCCGCCATGGCCCAACTTGTTTATTGCAGCTTATAATGGTTACAAATAAAGCAATAGCATC
ACAAATTTCACAAATAAAGCATTTTTTTCACTGCATTCTAGTTGTGGTTTGTCCAAACTCATCAATGTAT
CTTATCATGTCTGGATCGGGAATTAATTCGGCGCAGCACCATGGCCTGAAATAACCTCTGAAAGAGGAAC
TTGGTTAGGTACCTTCTGAGGCGGAAAGAACCAGCTGTGGAATGTGTGTCAGTTAGGGTGTGGAAAGTCC
CCAGGCTCCCCAGCAGGCAGAAGTATGCAAAGCATGCATCTCAATTAGTCAGCAACCAGGTGTGGAAAGT
CCCCAGGCTCCCCAGCAGGCAGAAGTATGCAAAGCATGCATCTCAATTAGTCAGCAACCATAGTCCCGCC
CCTAACTCCGCCCATCCCGCCCCTAACTCCGCCCAGTTCCGCCCATTCTCCGCCCCATGGCTGACTAATT
TTTTTTATTTATGCAGAGGCCGAGGCCGCCTCGGCCTCTGAGCTATTCCAGAAGTAGTGAGGAGGCTTTT
TTGGAGGCCTAGGCTTTTGCAAAAAGCTGTTAACAGCTTGGCACTGGCCGTCGTTTTACAACGTCGTGAC
TGGGAAAACCCTGGCGTTACCCAACTTAATCGCCTTGCAGCACATCCCCCTTTCGCCAGCTGGCGTAATA
GCGAAGAGGCCCGCACCGATCGCCCTTCCCAACAGTTGCGCAGCCTGAATGGCGAATGGCGCCTGATGCG
GTATTTTCTCCTTACGCATCTGTGCGGTATTTCACACCGCATA
[142 nt withheld, positions 4874-5015]
C
[141 nt withheld, positions 5017-5157]
CCTTTGACGTTGGAGTCCACGTTCTTT
[37 nt withheld, positions 5185-5221]
ACCCTATCTCGGGCTATTCTTTTGATTTATAAGGGATTTTGCCGATTTCGGCCTATTGGTTAAAAAATGA
GCTGATTTAACAAAAATTTAACGCGAATTTTAACAAAATATTAACGTTTACAATTTTATGGTGCACTCTC
AGTACAATCTGCTCTGATGCCGCATAGTTAAGCCAGCCCCGACACCCGCCAACACCCGCTGACGCGCCCT
GACGGGCTTGTCTGCTCCCGGCATCCGCTTACAGACAAGCTGTGACCGTCTCCGGGAGCTGCATGTGTCA
GAGGTTTTCACCGTCATCACCGAAACGCGCGAGACGAAAGGGCCTCGTGATACGCCTATTTTTATAGGTT
AATGTCATGATAATAATGGTTTCTTAGACGTCAGGTGGCACTTTTCGGGGAAATGTGCGCGGAACCCCTA
TTTGTTTATTTTTCTAAATACATTCAAATATGTATCCGCTCATGAGACAATAACCCTGATAAATGCTTCA
ATAATATTGAAAAAGGAAGAGTATGAGTATTCAACATTTCCGTGTCGCCCTTATTCCCTTTTTTGCGGCA
TTTTGCCTTCCTGTTTTTGCTCACCCAGAAACGCTGGTGAAAGTAAAAGATGCTGAAGATCAGTTGGGTG
CACGAGTGGGTTACATCGAACTGGATCTCAACAGCGGTAAGATCCTTGAGAGTTTTCGCCCCGAAGAACG
TTTTCCAATGATGAGCACTTTTAAAGTTCTGCTATGTGGCGCGGTATTATCCCGTATTGACGCCGGGCAA
GAGCAACTCGGTCGCCGCATACACTATTCTCAGAATGACTTGGTTGAGTACTCACCAGTCACAGAAAAGC
ATCTTACGGATGGCATGACAGTAAGAGAATTATGCAGTGCTGCCATAACCATGAGTGATAACACTGCGGC
CAACTTACTTCTGACAACGATCGGAGGACCGAAGGAGCTAACCGCTTTTTTGCACAACATGGGGGATCAT
GTAACTCGCCTTGATCGTTGGGAACCGGAGCTGAATGAAGCCATACCAAACGACGAGCGTGACACCACGA
TGCCTGTAGCAATGGCAACAACGTTGCGCAAACTATTAACTGGCGAACTACTTACTCTAGCTTCCCGGCA
ACAATTAATAGACTGGATGGAGGCGGATAAAGTTGCAGGACCACTTCTGCGCTCGGCCCTTCCGGCTGGC
TGGTTTATTGCTGATAAATCTGGAGCCGGTGAGCGTGGGTCTCGCGGTATCATTGCAGCACTGGGGCCAG
ATGGTAAGCCCTCCCGTATCGTAGTTATCTACACGACGGGGAGTCAGGCAACTATGGATGAACGAAATAG
ACAGATCGCTGAGATAGGTGCCTCACTGATTAAGCATTGGTAACTGTCAGACCAAGTTTACTCATATATA
CTTTAGATTGATTTAAAACTTCATTTTTAATTTAAAAGGATCTAGGTGAAGATCCTTTTTGATAATCTCA
TGACCAAAATCCCTTAACGTGAGTTTTCGTTCCACTGAGCGTCAGACCCCGTAGAAAAGATCAAAGGATC
TTCTTGAGATCCTTTTTTTCTGCGCGTAATCTGCTGCTTGCAAACAAAAAAACCACCGCTACCAGCGGTG
GTTTGTTTGCCGGATCAAGAGCTACCAACTCTTTTTCCGAAGGTAACTGGCTTCAGCAGAGCGCAGATAC
CAAATACTGTTCTTCTAGTGTAGCCGTAGTTAGGCCACCACTTCAAGAACTCTGTAGCACCGCCTACATA
CCTCGCTCTGCTAATCCTGTTACCAGTGGCTGCTGCCAGTGGCGATAAGTCGTGTCTTACCGGGTTGGAC
TCAAGACGATAGTTACCGGATAAGGCGCAGCGGTCGGGCTGAACGGGGGGTTCGTGCACACAGCCCAGCT
TGGAGCGAACGACCTACACCGAACTGAGATACCTACAGCGTGAGCTATGAGAAAGCGCCACGCTTCCCGA
AGGGAGAAAGGCGGACAGGTATCCGGTAAGCGGCAGGGTCGGAACAGGAGAGCGCACGAGGGAGCTTCCA
GGGGGAAACGCCTGGTATCTTTATAGTCCTGTCGGGTTTCGCCACCTCTGACTTGAGCGTCGATTTTTGT
GATGCTCGTCAGGGGGGCGGAGCCTATGGAAAAACGCCAGCAACGCGGCCTTTTTACGGTTCCTGGCCTT
TTGCTGGCCTTTTGCTCACATGTTCTTTCCTGCGTTATCCCCTGATTCTGTGGATAACCGTATTACCGCC
TTTGAGTGAGCTGATACCGCTCGCCGCAGCCGAACGACCGAGCGCAGCGAGTCAGTGAGCGAGGAAGCGG
AAGAGCGCCCAATACGCAAACCGCCTCTCCCCGCGCGTTGGCCGATTCATTAATGCAGCTGGCACGACAG
GTTTCCCGACTGGAAAGCGGGCAGTGAGCGCAACGCAATTAATGTGAGTTAGCTCACTCATTAGGCACCC
CAGGCTTTACACTTTATGCTTCCGGCTCGTATGTTGTGTGGAATTGTGAGCGGATAACAATTTCACACAG
GAAACAGCTATGACATGATTACGAATTAA
Features (pLannotate 1.2.2; 25 found; start..end, strand, type, name):
     14..393     +  enhancer       CMV enhancer: human cytomegalovirus immediate early enhancer
    394..597     +  promoter       CMV promoter: human cytomegalovirus (CMV) immediate early promoter
    733..776     +  intron         CMV intron (fragment): modified intron A from human cytomegalovirus
    828..846     +  promoter       SP6 promoter: promoter for bacteriophage SP6 RNA polymerase
    850..887     +  CDS            IgH signal sequence (fragment): signal sequence from the mouse immunoglobulin heavy chain variable region
    955..1632    +  CDS            (3-F)Tyr-EGFP: (3-F)Tyr-EGFP is a basic (constitutively fluorescent) green fluorescent protein published in 2004, derived from Aequorea victoria.
   1642..2064    +  CDS            RAD53 (fragment): RAD53_YEAST - Also known as MEC2, SAD1, SPK1. Experimental evidence at protein level: Swiss-Prot protein existence level 1. Controls S-phase checkpoint as well as G1 and G2 DNA damage checkpoints. Phosphorylates proteins on serine, threonine, and tyrosine. Prevents entry into anaphase and mitotic exit after DNA damage via regulation of the Polo kinase CDC5. Seems to be involved in the phosphorylation of RPH1. From Saccharomyces cerevisiae (strain ATCC 204508 / S288c) (Baker's yeast).
   2162..2889    +  CDS            cp173Venus (fragment): circularly permuted form of the Venus yellow fluorescent protein (Nagai et al., 2004) efficient FRET acceptor for CFP
   2890..2910    +  misc_feature   MCS (fragment): multiple cloning site
   2911..4035    +  CDS            ACTB: ACTB_BOVIN - Experimental evidence at protein level: Swiss-Prot protein existence level 1. Actin is a highly conserved protein that polymerizes to produce filaments that form cross-linked networks in the cytoplasm of cells. Actin exists in both monomeric (G-actin) and polymeric (F-actin) forms, both forms playing key functions, such as cell motility and contraction. In addition to their role in the cytoplasmic cytoskeleton, G- and F-actin also localize in the nucleus, and regulate gene transcription and motility and repair of damaged DNA. From Bos taurus (Bovine).
   4038..4062    +  misc_feature   MCS (fragment): pUC18/19 multiple cloning site
   4083..4217    +  polyA_signal   SV40 poly(A) signal: SV40 polyadenylation signal
   4286..4643    +  promoter       SV40 promoter: SV40 enhancer and early promoter
   4662..4816    +  CDS            lacZα (fragment): LacZα fragment of β-galactosidase; lacZ fragment
   4822..4873    -  misc_feature   bom (fragment): basis of mobility region from pBR322
   4892..5272    +  rep_origin     M13 ori (sequence partly withheld): M13 bacteriophage origin of replication; arrow indicates direction of (+) strand synthesis
   5348..5397    -  misc_feature   bom (fragment): basis of mobility region from pBR322
   5499..5534    -  CDS            rop (fragment): Rop protein, which maintains plasmids at low copy number; rop
   5629..5733    +  promoter       AmpR promoter: bla
   5734..6594    +  CDS            AmpR: β-lactamase; bla; confers resistance to ampicillin, carbenicillin, and related antibiotics
   6765..7353    +  rep_origin     ori: high-copy-number ColE1/pMB1/pBR322/pUC origin of replication
   7536..7628    +  CDS            lacI (fragment): lac repressor; lacI; The lac repressor binds to the lac operator to inhibit transcription in E. coli. This inhibition can be relieved by adding lactose or isopropyl-β-D-thiogalactopyranoside (IPTG).
   7641..7662    +  protein_bind   CAP binding site: CAP binding activates transcription in the presence of cAMP. E. coli catabolite activator protein
   7677..7707    +  promoter       lac promoter: promoter for the E. coli lac operon
   7715..7731    +  protein_bind   lac operator: The lac repressor binds to the lac operator to inhibit transcription in E. coli. This inhibition can be relieved by adding lactose or isopropyl-β-D-thiogalactopyranoside (IPTG). lac repressor encoded by lacI
