[The description below was written by a language model from this plasmid's Addgene catalogue record and pLannotate feature annotations shown in this document.]
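Description:
pRK5_tAKARε is a mammalian expression plasmid built on the pRK5 backbone that encodes tAKARε, a genetically encoded reporter of protein kinase A (PKA) activity designed for readout by two-photon fluorescence lifetime imaging microscopy (2pFLIM). It is propagated in E. coli as a high-copy plasmid through a ColE1/pUC-type origin and selected with ampicillin via the β-lactamase gene. An M13 phage origin, an SV40 enhancer/early promoter region, and remnants of lac and pBR322-derived elements (lacZα, lacI, rop and bom fragments) are also annotated in the backbone. The sequenced record is 7,770 nt.

The sensor is driven by the human CMV immediate-early enhancer and promoter, followed by a fragment of CMV intron A and an SP6 promoter, and is terminated by an SV40 polyadenylation signal. The annotated coding features run in order: an EGFP-type green fluorescent protein, a fragment of yeast RAD53, a circularly permuted Venus-related module, a short linker derived from a multiple cloning site, and a full-length β-actin coding sequence. This layout fits the usual A-kinase activity reporter design. In that design, a donor fluorophore and an acceptor flank a phosphopeptide-binding domain, here presumably the FHA domain of RAD53, and a PKA substrate motif. Phosphorylation changes FRET and so changes the donor lifetime. The substrate segment is not annotated separately, and the fluorescent protein names are automated similarity matches rather than confirmed identities. The catalogue entry does not mention the actin sequence. Its position suggests a C-terminal fusion that would target the sensor to the actin cytoskeleton, but the record does not state this. A short immunoglobulin heavy chain signal sequence fragment is also annotated upstream of the sensor.
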