Addgene plasmid #119917: pRK5_tAKARε
Purpose: Mammalian expression of the tAKARε sensor for detecting PKA activity using two-photon fluorescence lifetime imaging microscopy (2pFLIM)
Depositing lab: Haining Zhong. Depositing organization: Oregon Health & Science University. Publication: A Highly Sensitive A-Kinase Activity Reporter for Imaging Neuromodulatory Events in Awake Mice. Ma L, Jongbloets BC, Xiong WH, Melander JB, Qin M, Lameyer TJ, Harrison MF, Zemelman BV, Mao T, Zhong H. Neuron. 2018 Aug 22;99(4):665-679.e5. doi: 10.1016/j.neuron.2018.07.020. Epub 2018 Aug 9. PubMed 30100256.
Backbone
  Vector backbone: pRK5
  Backbone size w/o insert (bp): 4750
  Vector type: Mammalian Expression
Growth in bacteria
  Bacterial resistance: Ampicillin, 100 μg/mL
  Growth temperature: 37°C
  Growth strain: DH5alpha
  Copy number: High Copy
Gene/Insert
  Gene/Insert name: tAKARε
Terms and licenses: Academic/Nonprofit Terms; Industry Terms: Not Available to Industry
How to cite: pRK5_tAKARε was a gift from Haining Zhong (Addgene plasmid # 119917 ; http://n2t.net/addgene:119917 ; RRID:Addgene_119917)
